Addgene plasmid #135491: pGI3EM31
Purpose: Agrobacterium T-DNA with Spun H2Bpr driving hph-mCerulean3
Depositing lab: Nicolas Buchler. Publication: Genetic transformation of Spizellomyces punctatus, a resource for studying chytrid biology and evolutionary cell biology. Medina EM, Robinson KA, Bellingham-Johnstun K, Ianiri G, Laplante C, Fritz-Laylin LK, Buchler NE. Elife. 2020 May 11;9. pii: 52741. doi: 10.7554/eLife.52741. PubMed 32392127.
Backbone
  Vector backbone: pGI3EM18
  Backbone size w/o insert (bp): 10906
  Total vector size (bp): 11633
  Vector type: Bacterial Expression, Yeast Expression
  Selectable markers: Hygromycin
Growth in bacteria
  Bacterial resistance: Kanamycin, 50 μg/mL
  Growth temperature: 37°C
  Growth strain: DH5alpha
  Growth instructions: Used in Agrobacterium EHA105 for transformation
  Copy number: High Copy
Gene/Insert
  Gene/Insert name: hph SpunH2A/Bpr hph-mCerulean3
  Species: S. cerevisiae (budding yeast); Spizellomyces punctatus
  Promoter: SpunH2A/Bpr (divergent)
  Tag / fusion protein: mCerulean3 (C terminal on insert)
  Cloning method: Ligation Independent Cloning
  Sequencing primers: 5′ cttgtatggagcagcagacg; 3′ caggaaacagctatgac
Terms and licenses: Academic/Nonprofit Terms; Industry Terms: Not Available to Industry
Depositor comments: mCerulean3 was obtained by PCR of mCerulean3-N1 (Addgene plasmid \# 54730), a plasmid created by the Davidson lab The pGI3 vector was a gift from Giuseppe Ianiri
How to cite: pGI3EM31 was a gift from Nicolas Buchler (Addgene plasmid # 135491 ; http://n2t.net/addgene:135491 ; RRID:Addgene_135491)
