[The description below was written by a language model from this plasmid's Addgene catalogue record and pLannotate feature annotations shown in this document.]
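Description:
pGI3EM31 is an Agrobacterium binary vector, about 11.6 kb, built on the pGI3EM18 derivative of the pGI3 backbone and designed to deliver a T-DNA into the chytrid fungus Spizellomyces punctatus. It can replicate in three hosts. A high-copy ColE1/pUC-type origin with a kanamycin resistance gene supports propagation and selection in E. coli. The pVS1 oriV, RepA and StaA functions allow stable maintenance in Agrobacterium, and the record notes use in strain EHA105. A yeast 2μ origin with the URA3 marker, counterselectable with 5-FOA, allows maintenance in S. cerevisiae, most likely so that the plasmid can be assembled by recombination-based cloning, although the record lists only ligation-independent cloning as the method.

The payload lies between the nopaline-type right and left T-DNA border repeats, which define the segment Agrobacterium transfers to the recipient cell. It consists of the hygromycin phosphotransferase gene (hph) fused in frame at its C-terminus to the cyan fluorescent protein mCerulean3, followed by the S. cerevisiae ADH1 terminator. According to the catalogue entry, expression is driven by the H2B side of the divergent S. punctatus histone H2A/H2B promoter. This promoter is not annotated in the feature table but presumably occupies the unannotated stretch upstream of the hph coding sequence. Remnants of the lacZα and lac promoter cloning region flank the cassette.

Because resistance and fluorescence are carried by a single fusion protein, hygromycin-selected transformants can be checked directly for cyan fluorescence. This makes the construct useful as a selection and reporter tool for establishing and testing Agrobacterium-mediated transformation of Spizellomyces.
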