Features (pLannotate 1.2.2; 23 found; start..end, strand, type, name):
    492..893     -  CDS            Y4CG_SINFN (fragment): Protein inferred from homology: Swiss-Prot protein existence level 3. From Sinorhizobium fredii (strain NBRC 101917 / NGR234).
   1093..2435    -  rep_origin     2μ ori: yeast 2μ plasmid origin of replication
   2503..2538    +  CDS            rop (fragment): Rop protein, which maintains plasmids at low copy number; rop
   2640..2689    +  misc_feature   bom (fragment): basis of mobility region from pBR322
   2697..2912    +  promoter       URA3 promoter: S. cerevisiae URA3
   2913..3716    +  CDS            URA3: orotidine-5'-phosphate decarboxylase, required for uracil biosynthesis; S. cerevisiae URA3; yeast auxotrophic marker, counterselectable with 5-fluoroorotic acid (5-FOA)
   3883..3907    -  misc_feature   RB T-DNA repeat: right border repeat from nopaline C58 T-DNA
   3966..4120    -  CDS            lacZα (fragment): LacZα fragment of β-galactosidase; lacZ fragment
   4424..5443    +  CDS            HygR: aminoglycoside phosphotransferase from E. coli; aph(4)-Ia; confers resistance to hygromycin
   5459..6175    +  CDS            mCerulean3: mCerulean3 is a basic (constitutively fluorescent) cyan fluorescent protein published in 2011, derived from Aequorea victoria. It is reported to be a somewhat slowly-maturing monomer with very low acid sensitivity.
   6199..6386    +  terminator     ADH1 terminator: S. cerevisiae ADH1; transcription terminator for the S. cerevisiae alcohol dehydrogenase 1 (ADH1) gene
   6423..6445    -  protein_bind   lac operator (fragment): The lac repressor binds to the lac operator to inhibit transcription in E. coli. This inhibition can be relieved by adding lactose or isopropyl-β-D-thiogalactopyranoside (IPTG). lac repressor encoded by lacI
   6449..6479    -  promoter       lac promoter: promoter for the E. coli lac operon
   6494..6515    -  protein_bind   CAP binding site: CAP binding activates transcription in the presence of cAMP. E. coli catabolite activator protein
   6528..6616    -  CDS            lacI (fragment): lac repressor; lacI; The lac repressor binds to the lac operator to inhibit transcription in E. coli. This inhibition can be relieved by adding lactose or isopropyl-β-D-thiogalactopyranoside (IPTG).
   6692..6716    -  misc_feature   LB T-DNA repeat: left border repeat from nopaline C58 T-DNA
   7009..7824    +  CDS            KanR: aminoglycoside phosphotransferase; aph(3')-Ia; confers resistance to kanamycin in bacteria or G418 (Geneticin®) in eukaryotes
   7919..8507    +  rep_origin     ori: high-copy-number ColE1/pMB1/pBR322/pUC origin of replication
   8693..8833    -  misc_feature   bom: basis of mobility region from pBR322
   8935..8974    -  CDS            rop (fragment): Rop protein, which maintains plasmids at low copy number; rop
   9177..9371    -  rep_origin     pVS1 oriV: origin of replication for the Pseudomonas plasmid pVS1 (Heeb et al., 2000)
   9437..10510   -  CDS            pVS1 RepA: replication protein from the Pseudomonas plasmid pVS1 (Heeb et al., 2000)
  10939..11568   -  CDS            pVS1 StaA: stability protein from the Pseudomonas plasmid pVS1 (Heeb et al., 2000)
>Addgene plasmid #135491 | pGI3EM31 | addgene full sequence | sequence record 273752 | Addgene NGS Result
GTTTTACTCAAATACACATCACCTTTTTAGACGGCGGCGCTCGGTTTCTTCAGCGGCCAAGCTGGCCGGC
CAGGCCGCCAGCTTGGCATCAGACAAACCGGCCAGGATTTCATGCAGCCGCACGGTTGAGACGTGCGCGG
GCGGCTCGAACACGTACCCGGCCGCGATCATCTCCGCCTCGATCTCTTCGGTAATGAAAAACGGTTCGTC
CTGGCCGTCCTGGTGCGGTTTCATGCTTGTTCCTCTTGGCGTTCATTCTCGGCGGCCGCCAGGGCGTCGG
CCTCGGTCAATGCGTCCTCACGGAAGGCACCGCGCCGCCTGGCCTCGGTGGGCGTCACTTCCTCGCTGCG
CTCAAGTGCGCGGTACAGGGTCGAGCGATGCACGCCAAGCAGTGCAGCCGCCTCTTTCACGGTGCGGCCT
TCCTGGTCGATCAGCTCGCGGGCGTGCGCGATCTGTGCCGGGGTGAGGGTAGGGCGGGGGCCAAACTTCA
CGCCTCGGGCCTTGGCGGCCTCGCGCCCGCTCCGGGTGCGGTCGATGATTAGGGAACGCTCGAACTCGGC
AATGCCGGCGAACACGGTCAACACCATGCGGCCGGCCGGCGTGGTGGTGTCGGCCCACGGCTCTGCCAGG
CTACGCAGGCCCGCGCCGGCCTCCTGGATGCGCTCGGCAATGTCCAGTAGGTCGCGGGTGCTGCGGGCCA
GGCGGTCTAGCCTGGTCACTGTCACAACGTCGCCAGGGCGTAGGTGGTCAAGCATCCTGGCCAGCTCCGG
GCGGTCGCGCCTGGTGCCGGTGATCTTCTCGGAAAACAGCTTGGTGCAGCCGGCCGCGTGCAGTTCGGCC
CGTTGGTTGGTCAAGTCCTGGTCGTCGGTGCTGACGCGGGCATAGCCCAGCAGGCCAGCGGCGGCGCTCT
TGTTCATGGCGTAATGTCTCCGGTTCTAGTCGCAAGTATTCTACTTTATGCGACTAAAACACGCGACAAG
AAAACGCCAGGAAAAGGGCAGGGCGGCAGCCTGTCGCGTAACTTAGGACTTGTGCGACATGTCGTTTTCA
GAAGACGGCTGCACTGAACGTCAGAAGGAAAAGTGCCACCTGAACGAAGCATCTGTGCTTCATTTTGTAG
AACAAAAATGCAACGCGAGAGCGCTAATTTTTCAAACAAAGAATCTGAGCTGCATTTTTACAGAACAGAA
ATGCAACGCGAAAGCGCTATTTTACCAACGAAGAATCTGTGCTTCATTTTTGTAAAACAAAAATGCAACG
CGAGAGCGCTAATTTTTCAAACAAAGAATCTGAGCTGCATTTTTACAGAACAGAAATGCAACGCGAGAGC
GCTATTTTACCAACAAAGAATCTATACTTCTTTTTTGTTCTACAAAAATGCATCCCGAGAGCGCTATTTT
TCTAACAAAGCATCTTAGATTACTTTTTTTCTCCTTTGTGCGCTCTATAATGCAGTCTCTTGATAACTTT
TTGCACTGTAGGTCCGTTAAGGTTAGAAGAAGGCTACTTTGGTGTCTATTTTCTCTTCCATAAAAAAAGC
CTGACTCCACTTCCCGCGTTTACTGATTACTAGCGAAGCTGCGGGTGCATTTTTTCAAGATAAAGGCATC
CCCGATTATATTCTATACCGATGTGGATTGCGCATACTTTGTGAACAGAAAGTGATAGCGTTGATGATTC
TTCATTGGTCAGAAAATTATGAACGGTTTCTTCTATTTTGTCTCTATATACTACGTATAGGAAATGTTTA
CATTTTCGTATTGTTTTCGATTCACTCTATGAATAGTTCTTACTACAATTTTTTTGTCTAAAGAGTAATA
CTAGAGATAAACATAAAAAATGTAGAGGTCGAGTTTAGATGCAAGTTCAAGGAGCGAAAGGTGGATGGGT
AGGTTATATAGGGATATAGCACAGAGATATATAGCAAAGAGATACTTTTGAGCAATGTTTGTGGAAGCGG
TATTCGCAATATTTTAGTAGCTCGTTACAGTCCGGTGCGTTTTTGGTTTTTTGAAAGTGCGTCTTCAGAG
CGCTTTTGGTTTTCAAAAGCGCTCTGAAGTTCCTATACTTTCTAGAGAATAGGAACTTCGGAATAGGAAC
TTCAAAGCGTTTCCGAAAACGAGCGCTTCCGAAAATGCAACGCGAGCTGCGCACATACAGCTCACTGTTC
ACGTCGCACCTATATCTGCGTGTTGCCTGTATATATATATACATGAGAAGAACGGCATAGTGCGTGTTTA
TGCTTAAATGCGTACTTATATGCGTCTATTTATGTAGGATGAAAGGTAGTCTAGTACCTCCTGTGATATT
ATCCCATTCCATGCGGGGTATCGTATGCTTCCTTCAGCACTACCCTTTAGCTGTTCTATATGCTGCCACT
CCTCAATTGGATTAGTCTCATCCTTCAATGCTATCATTTCCTTTGATATTGGATCATACTAAGAAACCAT
TATTATCATGACATTAACCTATAAAAATAGGCGTATCACGAGGCCCTTTCGTCTCGCGCGTTTCGGTGAT
GACGGTGAAAACCTCTGACACATGCAGCTCCCGGAGACGGTCACAGCTTGTCTGTAAGCGGATGCCGGGA
GCAGACAAGCCCGTCAGGGCGCGTCAGCGGGTGTTGGCGGGTGTCGGGGCTGGCTTAACTATGCGGCATC
AGAGCAGATTGTACTGAGAGTGCACCATACCACCTTTTCAATTCATCATTTTTTTTTTATTCTTTTTTTT
GATTTCGGTTTCCTTGAAATTTTTTTGATTCGGTAATCTCCGAACAGAAGGAAGAACGAAGGAAGGAGCA
CAGACTTAGATTGGTATATATACGCATATGTAGTGTTGAAGAAACATGAAATTGCCCAGTATTCTTAACC
CAACTGCACAGAACAAAAACCTGCAGGAAACGAAGATAAATCATGTCGAAAGCTACATATAAGGAACGTG
CTGCTACTCATCCTAGTCCTGTTGCTGCCAAGCTATTTAATATCATGCACGAAAAGCAAACAAACTTGTG
TGCTTCATTGGATGTTCGTACCACCAAGGAATTACTGGAGTTAGTTGAAGCATTAGGTCCCAAAATTTGT
TTACTAAAAACACATGTGGATATCTTGACTGATTTTTCCATGGAGGGCACAGTTAAGCCGCTAAAGGCAT
TATCCGCCAAGTACAATTTTTTACTCTTCGAAGACAGAAAATTTGCTGACATTGGTAATACAGTCAAATT
GCAGTACTCTGCGGGTGTATACAGAATAGCAGAATGGGCAGACATTACGAATGCACACGGTGTGGTGGGC
CCAGGTATTGTTAGCGGTTTGAAGCAGGCGGCAGAAGAAGTAACAAAGGAACCTAGAGGCCTTTTGATGC
TAGCAGAATTGTCATGCAAGGGCTCCCTATCTACTGGAGAATATACTAAGGGTACTGTTGACATTGCGAA
GAGCGACAAAGATTTTGTTATCGGCTTTATTGCTCAAAGAGACATGGGTGGAAGAGATGAAGGTTACGAT
TGGTTGATTATGACACCCGGTGTGGGTTTAGATGACAAGGGAGACGCATTGGGTCAACAGTATAGAACCG
TGGATGATGTGGTCTCTACAGGATCTGACATTATTATTGTTGGAAGAGGACTATTTGCAAAGGGAAGGGA
TGCTAAGGTAGAGGGTGAACGTTACAGAAAAGCAGGCTGGGAAGCATATTTGAGAAGATGCGGCCAGCAA
AACTAAAAAACTGTATTATAAGTAAATGCATGTATACTAAACTCACAAATTAGAGCTTCAATTTAATTAT
ATCAGTTATTACCTGGCATGCACATACAAATGGACGAACGGATAAACCTTTTCACGCCCTTTTAAATATC
CGATTATTCTAATAAACGCTCTTTTCTCTTAGGTTTACCCGCCAATATATCCTGTCAAACACTGATAGTT
TAAACTGAAGGCGGGAAACGACAATCTGATCCAAGCTCAAGCTCATTCGCCATTCAGGCTGCGCAACTGT
TGGGAAGGGCGATCGGTGCGGGCCTCTTCGCTATTACGCCAGCTGGCGAAAGGGGGATGTGCTGCAAGGC
GATTAAGTTGGGTAACGCCAGGGTTTTCCCAGTCACGACGTTGTAAAACGACGGCCAGTGCCAAGCTTTT
ATGCTCCAAGCGGAGACGATGAGGCCGATATTACAGTGGCTTAGTAGCGTGTACAATATTTCCATAAAAG
GCTACATGGTGAGTTTTTCACGTGACCGTAATTAGTCCCAATTAGGCTTTATTGTATATTGCTACTAAGC
ATCGTTAAATGACCTGCTCGAAGCTTCGTCTATAAAAGGCGGGCGTGTGTGCGCTTCCCCCGCTACGTCT
TTTTCACAAACACTTTGCGACTTGACCAAGACCTTTCACCCGCACCACTCTCATCCATCACACACACAAA
TTAATTAATGGGTAAAAAGCCTGAACTCACCGCGACGTCTGTCGAGAAGTTTCTGATCGAAAAGTTCGAC
AGCGTCTCCGACCTGATGCAGCTCTCGGAGGGCGAAGAATCTCGTGCTTTCAGCTTCGATGTAGGAGGGC
GTGGATATGTCCTGCGGGTAAATAGCTGCGCCGATGGTTTCTACAAAGATCGTTATGTTTATCGGCACTT
TGCATCGGCCGCGCTCCCGATTCCGGAAGTGCTTGACATTGGGGAATTCAGCGAGAGCCTGACCTATTGC
ATCTCCCGCCGTGCACAGGGTGTCACGTTGCAAGACCTGCCTGAAACCGAACTGCCCGCTGTTCTGCAGC
CGGTCGCGGAGGCCATGGATGCGATCGCTGCGGCCGATCTTAGCCAGACGAGCGGGTTCGGCCCATTCGG
ACCGCAAGGAATCGGTCAATACACTACATGGCGTGATTTCATATGCGCGATTGCTGATCCCCATGTGTAT
CACTGGCAAACTGTGATGGACGACACCGTCAGTGCGTCCGTCGCGCAGGCTCTCGATGAGCTGATGCTTT
GGGCCGAGGACTGCCCCGAAGTCCGGCACCTCGTGCACGCGGATTTCGGCTCCAACAATGTCCTGACGGA
CAATGGCCGCATAACAGCGGTCATTGACTGGAGCGAGGCGATGTTCGGGGATTCCCAATACGAGGTCGCC
AACATCTTCTTCTGGAGGCCGTGGTTGGCTTGTATGGAGCAGCAGACGCGCTACTTCGAGCGGAGGCATC
CGGAGCTTGCAGGATCGCCGCGGCTCCGGGCGTATATGCTCCGCATTGGTCTTGACCAACTCTATCAGAG
CTTGGTTGACGGCAATTTCGATGATGCAGCTTGGGCGCAGGGTCGATGCGACGCAATCGTCCGATCCGGA
GCCGGGACTGTCGGGCGTACACAAATCGCCCGCAGAAGCGCGGCCGTCTGGACCGATGGCTGTGTAGAAG
TACTCGCCGATAGTGGAAACCGACGCCCCAGCACTCGTCCGAGGGCAAAGGAAGGAGGAGGAGGATCCAT
GGTGAGCAAGGGCGAGGAGCTGTTCACCGGGGTGGTGCCCATCCTGGTCGAGCTGGACGGCGACGTAAAC
GGCCACAAGTTCAGCGTGTCCGGCGAGGGCGAGGGCGATGCCACCTACGGCAAGCTGACCCTGAAGTTCA
TCTGCACCACCGGCAAGCTGCCCGTGCCCTGGCCCACCCTCGTGACCACCCTGAGCTGGGGCGTGCAGTG
CTTCGCCCGCTACCCCGACCACATGAAGCAGCACGACTTCTTCAAGTCCGCCATGCCCGAAGGCTACGTC
CAGGAGCGCACCATCTTCTTCAAGGACGACGGCAACTACAAGACCCGCGCCGAGGTGAAGTTCGAGGGCG
ACACCCTGGTGAACCGCATCGAGCTGAAGGGCATCGACTTCAAGGAGGACGGCAACATCCTGGGGCACAA
GCTGGAGTACAACGCCATCCACGGCAACGTCTATATCACCGCCGACAAGCAGAAGAACGGCATCAAGGCC
AACTTCGGCCTCAACTGCAACATCGAGGACGGCAGCGTGCAGCTCGCCGACCACTACCAGCAGAACACCC
CCATCGGCGACGGCCCCGTGCTGCTGCCCGACAACCACTACCTGAGCACCCAGTCCAAGCTGAGCAAAGA
CCCCAACGAGAAGCGCGATCACATGGTCCTGCTGGAGTTCGTGACCGCCGCCGGGATCACTCTCGGCATG
GACGAGCTGTACAAGTAAGGCGCGCCACTTCTAAATAAGCGAATTTCTTATGATTTATGATTTTTATTAT
TAAATAAGTTATAAAAAAAATAAGTGTATACAAATTTTAAAGTGACTCTTAGGTTTTAAAACGAAAATTC
TTATTCTTGAGTAACTCTTTCCTGTAGGTCAGGTTGCTTTCTCAGGTATAGTATGAGGTCGCTCTTATTG
ACCACACCTCTACCGGGAATTCGTAATCATGTCATAGCTGTTTCCTGTGTGAAATTGTTATCCGCTCACA
ATTCCACACAACATACGAGCCGGAAGCATAAAGTGTAAAGCCTGGGGTGCCTAATGAGTGAGCTAACTCA
CATTAATTGCGTTGCGCTCACTGCCCGCTTTCCAGTCGGGAAACCTGTCGTGCCAGCTGCATTAATGAAT
CGGCCAACGCGCGGGGAGAGGCGGTTTGCGTATTGGCTAGAGCAATTCGGCGTTAATTCAGTACATTAAA
AACGTCCGCAATGTGTTATTAAGTTGTCTAAGCGTCAATTTGTTTACACCACAATATATCCTGCCACCAG
CCAGCCAACAGCTCCCCGACCGGCAGCTCGGCACAAAATCACCACTCGATACAGGCAGCCCATCAGTCCG
GGACGGCGTCAGCGGGAGAGCCGTTGTAAGGCGGCAGACTTTGCTCATGTTACCGATGCTATTCGGAAGA
ACGGCAACTAAGCTGCCGGGTTTGAAACACGGATGATCTCGCGGAGGGTAGCATGTTGATTGTAACGATG
ACAGAGCGTTGCTGCCTGTGATCCAGATCATGAACAATAAAACTGTCTGCTTACATAAACAGTAATACAA
GGGGTGTTATGAGCCATATTCAACGGGAAACGTCTTGCTCTAGGCCGCGATTAAATTCCAACATGGATGC
TGATTTATATGGGTATAAATGGGCTCGCGATAATGTCGGGCAATCAGGTGCGACAATCTATCGATTGTAT
GGGAAGCCCGATGCGCCAGAGTTGTTTCTGAAACATGGCAAAGGTAGCGTTGCCAATGATGTTACAGATG
AGATGGTCAGACTAAACTGGCTGACGGAATTTATGCCTCTTCCGACCATCAAGCATTTTATCCGTACTCC
TGATGATGCATGGTTACTCACCACTGCGATCCCCGGGAAAACAGCATTCCAGGTATTAGAAGAATATCCT
GATTCAGGTGAAAATATTGTTGATGCGCTGGCAGTGTTCCTGCGCCGGTTGCATTCGATTCCTGTTTGTA
ATTGTCCTTTTAACAGCGATCGCGTATTTCGTCTCGCTCAGGCGCAATCACGAATGAATAACGGTTTGGT
TGATGCGAGTGATTTTGATGACGAGCGTAATGGCTGGCCTGTTGAACAAGTCTGGAAAGAAATGCATAAA
CTTTTGCCATTCTCACCGGATTCAGTCGTCACTCATGGTGATTTCTCACTTGATAACCTTATTTTTGACG
AGGGGAAATTAATAGGTTGTATTGATGTTGGACGAGTCGGAATCGCAGACCGATACCAGGATCTTGCCAT
CCTATGGAACTGCCTCGGTGAGTTTTCTCCTTCATTACAGAAACGGCTTTTTCAAAAATATGGTATTGAT
AATCCTGATATGAATAAATTGCAGTTTCATTTGATGCTCGATGAGTTTTTCTAAGAATTAATTCATGATC
CTGCATGACCAAAATCCCTTAACGTGAGTTTTCGTTCCACTGAGCGTCAGACCCCGTAGAAAAGATCAAA
GGATCTTCTTGAGATCCTTTTTTTCTGCGCGTAATCTGCTGCTTGCAAACAAAAAAACCACCGCTACCAG
CGGTGGTTTGTTTGCCGGATCAAGAGCTACCAACTCTTTTTCCGAAGGTAACTGGCTTCAGCAGAGCGCA
GATACCAAATACTGTCCTTCTAGTGTAGCCGTAGTTAGGCCACCACTTCAAGAACTCTGTAGCACCGCCT
ACATACCTCGCTCTGCTAATCCTGTTACCAGTGGCTGCTGCCAGTGGCGATAAGTCGTGTCTTACCGGGT
TGGACTCAAGACGATAGTTACCGGATAAGGCGCAGCGGTCGGGCTGAACGGGGGGTTCGTGCACACAGCC
CAGCTTGGAGCGAACGACCTACACCGAACTGAGATACCTACAGCGTGAGCTATGAGAAAGCGCCACGCTT
CCCGAAGGGAGAAAGGCGGACAGGTATCCGGTAAGCGGCAGGGTCGGAACAGGAGAGCGCACGAGGGAGC
TTCCAGGGGGAAACGCCTGGTATCTTTATAGTCCTGTCGGGTTTCGCCACCTCTGACTTGAGCGTCGATT
TTTGTGATGCTCGTCAGGGGGGCGGAGCCTATGGAAAAACGCCAGCAACGCGGCCTTTTTACGGTTCCTG
GCCTTTTGCTGGCCTTTTGCTCACATGTTCTTTCCTGCGTTATCCCCTGATTCTGTGGATAACCGTATTA
CCGCCTTTGAGTGAGCTGATACCGCTCGCCGCAGCCGAACGACCGAGCGCAGCGAGTCAGTGAGCGAGGA
AGCGGAAGAGCGCCTGATGCGGTATTTTCTCCTTACGCATCTGTGCGGTATTTCACACCGCATATGGTGC
ACTCTCAGTACAATCTGCTCTGATGCCGCATAGTTAAGCCAGTATACACTCCGCTATCGCTACGTGACTG
GGTCATGGCTGCGCCCCGACACCCGCCAACACCCGCTGACGCGCCCTGACGGGCTTGTCTGCTCCCGGCA
TCCGCTTACAGACAAGCTGTGACCGTCTCCGGGAGCTGCATGTGTCAGAGGTTTTCACCGTCATCACCGA
AACGCGCGAGGCAGGGTGCCTTGATGTGGGCGCCGGCGGTCGAGTGGCGACGGCGCGGCTTGTCCGCGCC
CTGGTAGATTGCCTGGCCGTAGGCCAGCCATTTTTGAGCGGCCAGCGGCCGCGATAGGCCGACGCGAAGC
GGCGGGGCGTAGGGAGCGCAGCGACCGAAGGGTAGGCGCTTTTTGCAGCTCTTCGGCTGTGCGCTGGCCA
GACAGTTATGCACAGGCCAGGCGGGTTTTAAGAGTTTTAATAAGTTTTAAAGAGTTTTAGGCGGAAAAAT
CGCCTTTTTTCTCTTTTATATCAGTCACTTACATGTGTGACCGGTTCCCAATGTACGGCTTTGGGTTCCC
AATGTACGGGTTCCGGTTCCCAATGTACGGCTTTGGGTTCCCAATGTACGTGCTATCCACAGGAAAGAGA
CCTTTTCGACCTTTTTCCCCTGCTAGGGCAATTTGCCCTAGCATCTGCTCCGTACATTAGGAACCGGCGG
ATGCTTCGCCCTCGATCAGGTTGCGGTAGCGCATGACTAGGATCGGGCCAGCCTGCCCCGCCTCCTCCTT
CAAATCGTACTCCGGCAGGTCATTTGACCCGATCAGCTTGCGCACGGTGAAACAGAACTTCTTGAACTCT
CCGGCGCTGCCACTGCGTTCGTAGATCGTCTTGAACAACCATCTGGCTTCTGCCTTGCCTGCGGCGCGGC
GTGCCAGGCGGTAGAGAAAACGGCCGATGCCGGGATCGATCAAAAAGTAATCGGGGTGAACCGTCAGCAC
GTCCGGGTTCTTGCCTTCTGTGATCTCGCGGTACATCCAATCAGCTAGCTCGATCTCGATGTACTCCGGC
CGCCCGGTTTCGCTCTTTACGATCTTGTAGCGGCTAATCAAGGCTTCACCCTCGGATACCGTCACCAGGC
GGCCGTTCTTGGCCTTCTTCGTACGCTGCATGGCAACGTGCGTGGTGTTTAACCGAATGCAGGTTTCTAC
CAGGTCGTCTTTCTGCTTTCCGCCATCGGCTCGCCGGCAGAACTTGAGTACGTCCGCAACGTGTGGACGG
AACACGCGGCCGGGCTTGTCTCCCTTCCCTTCCCGGTATCGGTTCATGGATTCGGTTAGATGGGAAACCG
CCATCAGTACCAGGTCGTAATCCCACACACTGGCCATGCCGGCCGGCCCTGCGGAAACCTCTACGTGCCC
GTCTGGAAGCTCGTAGCGGATCACCTCGCCAGCTCGTCGGTCACGCTTCGACAGACGGAAAACGGCCACG
TCCATGATGCTGCGACTATCGCGGGTGCCCACGTCATAGAGCATCGGAACGAAAAAATCTGGTTGCTCGT
CGCCCTTGGGCGGCTTCCTAATCGACGGCGCACCGGCTGCCGGCGGTTGCCGGGATTCTTTGCGGATTCG
ATCAGCGGCCGCTTGCCACGATTCACCGGGGCGTGCTTCTGCCTCGATGCGTTGCCGCTGGGCGGCCTGC
GCGGCCTTCAACTTCTCCACCAGGTCATCACCCAGCGCCGCGCCGATTTGTACCGGGCCGGATGGTTTGC
GACCGCTCACGCCGATTCCTCGGGCTTGGGGGTTCCAGTGCCATTGCAGGGCCGGCAGACAACCCAGCCG
CTTACGCCTGGCCAACCGCCCGTTCCTCCACACATGGGGCATTCCACGGCGTCGGTGCCTGGTTGTTCTT
GATTTTCCATGCCGCCTCCTTTAGCCGCTAAAATTCATCTACTCATTTATTCATTTGCTCATTTACTCTG
GTAGCTGCGCGATGTATTCAGATAGCAGCTCGGTAATGGTCTTGCCTTGGCGTACCGCGTACATCTTCAG
CTTGGTGTGATCCTCCGCCGGCAACTGAAAGTTGACCCGCTTCATGGCTGGCGTGTCTGCCAGGCTGGCC
AACGTTGCAGCCTTGCTGCTGCGTGCGCTCGGACGGCCGGCACTTAGCGTGTTTGTGCTTTTGCTCATTT
TCTCTTTACCTCATTAACTCAAATGAGTTTTGATTTAATTTCAGCGGCCAGCGCCTGGACCTCGCGGGCA
GCGTCGCCCTCGGGTTCTGATTCAAGAACGGTTGTGCCGGCGGCGGCAGTGCCTGGGTAGCTCACGCGCT
GCGTGATACGGGACTCAAGAATGGGCAGCTCGTACCCGGCCAGCGCCTCGGCAACCTCACCGCCGATGCG
CGTGCCTTTGATCGCCCGCGACACGACAAAGGCCGCTTGTAGCCTTCCATCCGTGACCTCAATGCGCTGC
TTAACCAGCTCCACCAGGTCGGCGGTGGCCCATATGTCGTAAGGGCTTGGCTGCACCGGAATCAGCACGA
AGTCGGCTGCCTTGATCGCGGACACAGCCAAGTCCGCCGCCTGGGGCGCTCCGTCGATCACTACGAAGTC
GCGCCGGCCGATGGCCTTCACGTCGCGGTCAATCGTCGGGCGGTCGATGCCGACAACGGTTAGCGGTTGA
TCTTCCCGCACGGCCGCCCAATCGCGGGCACTGCCCTGGGGATCGGAATCGACTAACAGAACATCGGCCC
CGGCGAGTTGCAGGGCGCGGGCTAGATGGGTTGCGATGGTCGTCTTGCCTGACCCGCCTTTCTGGTTAAG
TACAGCGATAACCTTCATGCGTTCCCCTTGCGTATTTGTTTATTTACTCATCGCATCATATACGCAGCGA
CCGCATGACGCAAGCT
